>Addgene plasmid #64987 | pTH1-SpSrtA | depositor full sequence | sequence record 109847 | pTH1-SpSrtA sequence 7201 bps
AACTACGTCAGGTGGCACTTTTCGGGGAAATGTGCGCGGAACCCCTATTTGTTTATTTTTCTAAATACAT
TCAAATATGTATCCGCTCATGAGACAATAACCCTGATAAATGCTTCAATAATATTGAAAAAGGAAGAGTA
TGAGTATTCAACATTTCCGTGTCGCCCTTATTCCCTTTTTTGCGGCATTTTGCCTTCCTGTTTTTGCTCA
CCCAGAAACGCTGGTGAAAGTAAAAGATGCTGAAGATCAGTTGGGTGCACGAGTGGGTTACATCGAACTG
GATCTCAACAGCGGTAAGATCCTTGAGAGTTTTCGCCCCGAAGAACGTTCTCCAATGATGAGCACTTTTA
AAGTTCTGCTATGTGGCGCGGTATTATCCCGTGTTGACGCCGGGCAAGAGCAACTCGGTCGCCGCATACA
CTATTCTCAGAATGACTTGGTTGAGTACTCACCAGTCACAGAAAAGCATCTTACGGATGGCATGACAGTA
AGAGAATTATGCAGTGCTGCCATAACCATGAGTGATAACACTGCGGCCAACTTACTTCTGACAACGATCG
GAGGACCGAAGGAGCTAACCGCTTTTTTGCACAACATGGGGGATCATGTAACTCGCCTTGATCGTTGGGA
ACCGGAGCTGAATGAAGCCATACCAAACGACGAGCGTGACACCACGATGCCTGTAGCAATGGCAACAACG
TTGCGCAAACTATTAACTGGCGAACTACTTACTCTAGCTTCCCGGCAACAATTAATAGACTGGATGGAGG
CGGATAAAGTTGCAGGACCACTTCTGCGCTCGGCCCTTCCGGCTGGCTGGTTTATTGCTGATAAATCTGG
AGCCGGTGAGCGTGGGTCTCGCGGTATCATTGCAGCACTGGGGCCAGATGGTAAGCCCTCCCGTATCGTA
GTTATCTACACGACGGGGAGTCAGGCAACTATGGATGAACGAAATAGACAGATCGCTGAGATAGGTGCCT
CACTGATTAAGCATTGGTAACTGTCAGACCAAGTTTACTCATATATACTTTAGATTGATT
[38 nt withheld, positions 1041-1078]
A
[37 nt withheld, positions 1080-1116]
ATTTTGTTAAAATTCGCGTTAAATTTTTGTTAAATCAGCTCATTTTTTAACCAATAGGCCGAAATCGGCA
AAATCCCTTATAAATCAAAAGAATAGCCCGAGATAGGGT
[37 nt withheld, positions 1226-1262]
AAAGAACGTGGACTCCAACGTCAAAGG
[141 nt withheld, positions 1290-1430]
G
[125 nt withheld, positions 1432-1556]
AAAGGATCTAGGTGAAGATCCTTTTTGATAATCTCATGACCAAAATCCCTTAACGTGAGTTTTCGTTCCA
CTGAGCGTCAGACCCCGTAGAAAAGATCAAAGGATCTTCTTGAGATCCTTTTTTTCTGCGCGTAATCTGC
TGCTTGCAAACAAAAAAACCACCGCTACCAGCGGTGGTTTGTTTGCCGGATCAAGAGCTACCAACTCTTT
TTCCGAAGGTAACTGGCTTCAGCAGAGCGCAGATACCAAATACTGTCCTTCTAGTGTAGCCGTAGTTAGG
CCACCACTTCAAGAACTCTGTAGCACCGCCTACATACCTCGCTCTGCTAATCCTGTTACCAGTGGCTGCT
GCCAGTGGCGATAAGTCGTGTCTTACCGGGTTGGACTCAAGACGATAGTTACCGGATAAGGCGCAGCGGT
CGGGCTGAACGGGGGGTTCGTGCACACAGCCCAGCTTGGAGCGAACGACCTACACCGAACTGAGATACCT
ACAGCGTGAGCTATGAGAAAGCGCCACGCTTCCCGAAGGGAGAAAGGCGGACAGGTATCCGGTAAGCGGC
AGGGTCGGAACAGGAGAGCGCACGAGGGAGCTTCCAGGGGGAAACGCCTGGTATCTTTATAGTCCTGTCG
GGTTTCGCCACCTCTGACTTGAGCGTCGATTTTTGTGATGCTCGTCAGGGGGGCGGAGCCTATGGAAAAA
CGCCAGCAACGCGGCCTTTTTACGGTTCCTGGCCTTTTGCTGGCCTTTTGCTCACATGTTCTTTCCTGCG
TTATCCCCTGATTCTGTGGATAACCGTATTACCGCCTTTGAGTGAGCTGATACCGCTCGCCGCAGCCGAA
CGACCGAGCGCAGCGAGTCAGTGAGCGAGGAAGCTATGGTGCACTCTCAGTACAATCTGCTCTGATGCCG
CATAGTTAAGCCAGTATACACTCCGCTATCGCTACGTGACTGGGTCATGGCTGCGCCCCGACACCCGCCA
ACACCCGCTGACGCGCCCTGACGGGCTTGTCTGCTCCCGGCATCCGCTTACAGACAAGCTGTGACCGTCT
CCGGGAGCTGCATGTGTCAGAGGTTTTCACCGTCATCACCGAAACGCGCGAGGCAGCTGCGGTAAAGCTC
ATCAGCGTGGTCGTGCAGCGATTCACAGATGTCTGCCTGTTCATCCGCGTCCAGCTCGTTGAGTTTCTCC
AGAAGCGTTAATGTCTGGCTTCTGATAAAGCGGGCCATGTTAAGGGCGGTTTTTTCCTGTTTGGTCACTG
ATGCCTCCGTGTAAGGGGGATTTCTGTTCATGGGGGTAATGATACCGATGAAACGAGAGAGGATGCTCAC
GATACGGGTTACTGATGATGAACATGCCCGGTTACTGGAACGTTGTGAGGGTAAACAACTGGCGGTATGG
ATGCGGCGGGACCAGAGAAAAATCACTCAGGGTCAATGCCAGCCGAACGCCAGCAAGACGTAGCCCAGCG
CGTCGGCCGCCATGCCGGCGATAATGGCCTGCTTCTCGCCGAAACGTTTGGTGGCGGGACCAGTGACGAA
GGCTTGAGCGAGGGCGTGCAAGATTCCGAATACCGCAAGCGACAGGCCGATCATCGTCGCGCTCCAGCGA
AAGCGGTCCTCGCCGAAAATGACCCAGAGCGCTGCCGGCACCTGTCCTACGAGTTGCATGATAAAGAAGA
CAGTCATAAGTGCGGCGACGATAGTCATGCCCCGCGCCCACCGGAAGGAGCTGACTGGGTTGAAGGCTCT
CAAGGGCATCGGTCGAGATCCCGGTGCCTAATGAGTGAGCTAACTTACATTAATTGCGTTGCGCTCACTG
CCCGCTTTCCAGTCGGGAAACCTGTCGTGCCAGCTGCATTAATGAATCGGCCAACGCGCGGGGAGAGGCG
GTTTGCGTATTGGGCGCCAGGGTGGTTTTTCTTTTCACCAGTGAGACGGGCAACAGCTGATTGCCCTTCA
CCGCCTGGCCCTGAGAGAGTTGCAGCAAGCGGTCCACGCTGGTTTGCCCCAGCAGGCGAAAATCCTGTTT
GATGGTGGTTAACGGCGGGATATAACATGAGCTGTCTTCGGTATCGTCGTATCCCACTACCGAGATATCC
GCACCAACGCGCAGCCCGGACTCGGTAATGGCGCGCATTGCGCCCAGCGCCATCTGATCGTTGGCAACCA
GCATCGCAGTGGGAACGATGCCCTCATTCAGCATTTGCATGGTTTGTTGAAAACCGGACATGGCACTCCA
GTCGCCTTCCCGTTCCGCTATCGGCTGAATTTGATTGCGAGTGAGATATTTATGCCAGCCAGCCAGACGC
AGACGCGCCGAGACAGAACTTAATGGGCCCGCTAACAGCGCGATTTGCTGGTGACCCAATGCGACCAGAT
GCTCCACGCCCAGTCGCGTACCGTCTTCATGGGAGAAAATAATACTGTTGATGGGTGTCTGGTCAGAGAC
ATCAAGAAATAACGCCGGAACATTAGTGCAGGCAGCTTCCACAGCAATGGCATCCTGGTCATCCAGCGGA
TAGTTAATGATCAGCCCACTGACGCGTTGCGCGAGAAGATTGTGCACCGCCGCTTTACAGGCTTCGACGC
CGCTTCGTTCTACCATCGACACCACCACGCTGGCACCCAGTTGATCGGCGCGAGATTTAATCGCCGCGAC
AATTTGCGACGGCGCGTGCAGGGCCAGACTGGAGGTGGCAACGCCAATCAGCAACGACTGTTTGCCCGCC
AGTTGTTGTGCCACGCGGTTGGGAATGTAATTCAGCTCCGCCATCGCCGCTTCCACTTTTTCCCGCGTTT
TCGCAGAAACGTGGCTGGCCTGGTTCACCACGCGGGAAACGGTCTGATAAGAGACACCGGCATACTCTGC
GACATCGTATAACGTTACTGGTTTCACATTCACCACCCTGAATTGACTCTCTTCCGGGCGCTATCATGCC
ATACCGCGAAAGGTTTTGCGCCATTCGATGGTGTCCGGGATCTCGACGCTCTCCCTTATGCGACTCCTGC
ATTAGGAAGCAGCCCAGTAGTAGGTTGAGGCCGTTGAGCACCGCCGCCGCAAGGAATGGTGCATGCCGGC
ATGCCGCCCTTTCGTCTTCAAGAATTAATTCCCAATTCCCCAGGCATCAAATAAAACGAAAGGCTCAGTC
GAAAGACTGGGCCTTTCGTTTTATCTGTTGTTTGTCGGTGAACGCTCTCCTGAGTAGGACAAATCCGCCG
GGAGCGGATTTGAACGTTGCGAAGCAACGGCCCGGAGGGTGGCGGGCAGGACGCCCGCCATAAACTGCCA
GGAATTAATTCCCCAGGCATCAAATAAAACGAAAGGCTCAGTCGAAAGACTGGGCCTTTCGTTTTATCTG
TTGTTTGTCGGTGAACGCTCTCCTGAGTAGGACAAATCCGCCGGGAGCGGATTTGAACGTTGCGAAGCAA
CGGCCCGGAGGGTGGCGGGCAGGACGCCCGCCATAAACTGCCAGGAATTAATTCCCCAGGCATCAAATAA
AACGAAAGGCTCAGTCGAAAGACTGGGCCTTTCGTTTTATCTGTTGTTTGTCGGTGAACGCTCTCCTGAG
TAGGACAAATCCGCCGGGAGCGGATTTGAACGTTGCGAAGCAACGGCCCGGAGGGTGGCGGGCAGGACGC
CCGCCATAAACTGCCAGGAATTAATTCCCCAGGCATCAAATAAAACGAAAGGCTCAGTCGAAAGACTGGG
CCTTTCGTTTTATCTGTTGTTTGTCGGTGAACGCTCTCCTGAGTAGGACAAATCCGCCGGGAGCGGATTT
GAACGTTGCGAAGCAACGGCCCGGAGGGTGGCGGGCAGGACGCCCGCCATAAACTGCCAGGAATTAATTC
CCCAGGCATCAAATAAAACGAAAGGCTCAGTCGAAAGACTGGGCCTTTCGTTTTATCTGTTGTTTGTCGG
TGAACGCTCTCCTGAGTAGGACAAATCCGCCGGGAGCGGATTTGAACGTTGCGAAGCAACGGCCCGGAGG
GTGGCGGGCAGGACGCCCGCCATAAACTGCCAGGAATTGGGGATCGGAATTAATTCCCGGTTTAAACCGG
GGATCTCGATCCCGCGAAATTAATACGACTCACTATAGGGGAATTGTGAGCGGATAACAATTCCCCTCTA
GAAATAATTTTGTTTAACTTTAAGAAGGAGATATACATATGTCGGTCCTGCAAGCTCAAATGGCCGCTCA
ACAACTGCCGGTCATCGGTGGTATCGCTATCCCGGAACTGGGTATCAACCTGCCGATTTTTAAAGGCCTG
GGTAACACCGAACTGATCTATGGCGCCGGTACGATGAAAGAAGAACAGGTGATGGGCGGTGAAAACAATT
ACAGTCTGGCTTCCCATCACATTTTTGGCATCACCGGTAGCTCTCAGATGCTGTTCAGCCCGCTGGAACG
TGCGCAAAATGGCATGAGCATCTACCTGACCGATAAAGAAAAAATCTACGAATACATCATCAAAGATGTC
TTTACGGTGGCGCCGGAACGTGTGGACGTTATTGATGACACCGCCGGCCTGAAAGAAGTTACGCTGGTCA
CCTGCACGGATATCGAAGCAACCGAACGCATTATCGTTAAAGGTGAACTGAAAACGGAATACGACTTCGA
CAAAGCACCGGCGGATGTTCTGAAAGCATTTAATCATTCTTACAACCAGGTCTCCACGGGCTGCATCACG
GGAGATGCACTAGTTGCCCTACCCGAGGGCGAGTCGGTACGCATCGCCGACATCGTGCCGGGTGCGCGGC
CCAACAGTGACAACGCCATCGACCTGAAAGTCCTTGACCGGCATGGCAATCCCGTGCTCGCCGACCGGCT
GTTCCACTCCGGCGAGCATCCGGTGTACACGGTGCGTACGGTCGAAGGTCTGCGTGTGACGGGCACCGCG
AACCACCCGTTGTTGTGTTTGGTCGACGTCGCCGGGGTGCCGACCCTGCTGTGGAAGCTGATCGACGAAA
TCAAGCCGGGCGATTACGCGGTGATTCAACGCAGCGCATTCAGCGTCGACTGTGCAGGTTTTGCCCGCGG
GAAACCCGAATTTGCGCCCACAACCTACACAGTCGGCGTCCCTGGACTGGTGCGTTTCTTGGAAGCACAC
CACCGAGACCCGGACGCCCAAGCTATCGCCGACGAGCTGACCGACGGGCGGTTCTACTACGCGAAAGTCG
CCAGTGTCACCGACGCCGGCGTGCAGCCGGTGTATAGCCTTCGTGTCGACACGGCAGACCACGCGTTTAT
CACGAACGGGTTCGTCAGCCACGCTACTGGCCTCACCGGTCTGAACTCAGGCCTCACGACAAATCCTGGT
GTATCCGCTTGGCAGGTCAACACAGCTTATACTGCGGGACAATTGGTCACATATAACGGCAAGACGTATA
AATGTTTGCAGCCCCACACCTCCTTGGCAGGATGGGAACCATCCAACGTTCCTGCCTTGTGGCAGCTTCA
AGCGGCCGCACTCGAGCACCACCACCACCACCACTGACTGCAGGAAGGGGATCCGGCTGCTAACAAAGCC
CGAAAGGAAGCTGAGTTGGCTGCTGCCACCGCTGAGCAATAACTAGCATAACCCCTTGGGGCCTCTAAAC
GGGTCTTGAGGGGTTTTTTGCTGAAAGGAGGAACTATATCCGGAT
Features (pLannotate 1.2.2; 26 found; start..end, strand, type, name):
     35..139     +  promoter       AmpR promoter: bla
    140..1000    +  CDS            AmpR: β-lactamase; bla; confers resistance to ampicillin, carbenicillin, and related antibiotics
   1042..1555    -  rep_origin     M13 ori (sequence partly withheld): M13 bacteriophage origin of replication; arrow indicates direction of (+) strand synthesis
   1666..2254    +  rep_origin     ori: high-copy-number ColE1/pMB1/pBR322/pUC origin of replication
   2431..2521    -  misc_feature   bom (fragment): basis of mobility region from pBR322
   2623..2814    -  CDS            rop: Rop protein, which maintains plasmids at low copy number; rop
   2855..2965    +  CDS            mbeC (fragment): MBEC_ECOLX - Experimental evidence at protein level: Swiss-Prot protein existence level 1. Required for efficient mobilization of ColE1 plasmid and is thus essential to promote the specific transfer of the plasmid during conjugation. Probably functions by inducing DNA bending, helping the MbeA relaxase to melt the DNA around the nic site and cleave the phosphodiester bond. Binds specifically double-stranded DNA (dsDNA) containing the ColE1 oriT but does not recognize the inverted repeat (IR). From Escherichia coli.
   3000..3322    -  CDS            TcR (fragment): tetracycline efflux protein; tet; confers resistance to tetracycline
   3337..3358    -  protein_bind   CAP binding site: CAP binding activates transcription in the presence of cAMP. E. coli catabolite activator protein
   3371..4453    -  CDS            lacI: lac repressor; lacI; The lac repressor binds to the lac operator to inhibit transcription in E. coli. This inhibition can be relieved by adding lactose or isopropyl-β-D-thiogalactopyranoside (IPTG).
   4454..4531    -  promoter       lacI promoter: lacI
   4539..4632    -  CDS            TcR (fragment): tetracycline efflux protein; tet; confers resistance to tetracycline
   4684..4770    +  terminator     rrnB T1 terminator: Escherichia coli rrnB; transcription terminator T1 from the E. coli rrnB gene
   4867..4953    +  terminator     rrnB T1 terminator: Escherichia coli rrnB; transcription terminator T1 from the E. coli rrnB gene
   5050..5136    +  terminator     rrnB T1 terminator: Escherichia coli rrnB; transcription terminator T1 from the E. coli rrnB gene
   5233..5319    +  terminator     rrnB T1 terminator: Escherichia coli rrnB; transcription terminator T1 from the E. coli rrnB gene
   5416..5502    +  terminator     rrnB T1 terminator: Escherichia coli rrnB; transcription terminator T1 from the E. coli rrnB gene
   5637..5655    +  promoter       T7 promoter: promoter for bacteriophage T7 RNA polymerase
   5656..5680    +  protein_bind   lac operator: The lac repressor binds to the lac operator to inhibit transcription in E. coli. This inhibition can be relieved by adding lactose or isopropyl-β-D-thiogalactopyranoside (IPTG). lac repressor encoded by lacI
   5695..5717    +  RBS            RBS: efficient ribosome binding site from bacteriophage T7 gene 10 (Olins and Rangwala, 1989)
   5728..6228    +  CDS            strA (fragment): SRTA_STRA3 - Experimental evidence at protein level: Swiss-Prot protein existence level 1. Transpeptidase that anchors surface proteins to the cell wall. Recognizes and modifies its substrate by proteolytic cleavage of a C-terminal sorting signal. Following cleavage, a covalent intermediate is formed via a thioester bond between the sortase and its substrate, which is then transferred and covalently attached to the cell wall. This sortase recognizes a Leu-Pro-x-Thr-Gly (LPXTG) motif, which is cleaved by the sortase between the threonine and glycine residues (By similarity). Essential for adher
   6238..6831    +  CDS            Mxe GyrA intein: modified GyrA intein (Southworth et al., 1999); Mycobacterium xenopi gyrA; N-terminal cleavage of this intein can be induced by thiols.
   6862..7017    +  CDS            CBD: chitin binding domain from chitinase A1 (Watanabe et al., 1994); Bacillus circulans chiA
   7033..7050    +  CDS            9xHis (fragment): 9xHis affinity tag
   7072..7121    +  CDS            SET1 (fragment): solubility-enhancement tag derived from T7 phage gene 10B
   7129..7176    +  terminator     T7 terminator: transcription terminator for bacteriophage T7 RNA polymerase
