[The description below was written by a language model from this plasmid's Addgene catalogue record and pLannotate feature annotations shown in this document.]
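Description:
pTH1-SpSrtA is a bacterial expression plasmid built on the pTWIN1 intein-fusion backbone, modified by the addition of a His6 tag, and designed to produce wild-type Streptococcus pyogenes sortase A in E. coli. It is propagated through a ColE1/pMB1-type origin accompanied by the rop gene, which moderates copy number, and it is selected with ampicillin via the bla β-lactamase gene. An M13 phage origin is also annotated. Short fragments of tetracycline-resistance, bom and mbeC sequences appear to be non-functional backbone remnants. The catalogue lists a total size of 7135 bp, whereas the depositor's full sequence is 7201 nt. The record does not explain this small discrepancy.

The insert is a 513 bp codon-optimised synthetic sequence encoding sortase A from S. pyogenes M1 GAS, lacking amino acids 1–81. It was cloned between NdeI and SapI sites, and the SapI site was destroyed in the process. The annotation tool matched this region to a homologous streptococcal sortase entry. Transcription runs from a T7 promoter controlled by a lac operator, with the T7 gene 10 ribosome binding site upstream and a T7 terminator downstream. A plasmid-borne lacI gene supplies repressor, so expression is IPTG-inducible in hosts that provide T7 RNA polymerase. Five tandem rrnB T1 terminators upstream shield the cassette from read-through transcription.

The sortase is fused at its C-terminus to the Mxe GyrA intein, a chitin-binding domain and the His tag. This allows affinity capture on chitin or metal-chelate resin, and thiol-induced cleavage at the intein's N-terminus can then release the sortase from its tags. The associated study concerned sortase A enzymes, which are transpeptidases that recognise LPXTG motifs.
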