Addgene plasmid #64987: pTH1-SpSrtA
Purpose: Expresses the wild type of Streptococcus pyogenes sortase A in E. coli
Depositing lab: Teruyuki Nagamune. Depositing organization: The University of Tokyo. Publication: Design of Ca2+-independent Staphylococcus aureus sortase A mutants. Hirakawa H, Ishikawa S, Nagamune T. Biotechnol Bioeng. 2012 Dec;109(12):2955-61. doi: 10.1002/bit.24585. Epub 2012 Jul 4. PubMed 22729808.
Backbone
  Vector backbone: pTWIN1
  Backbone manufacturer: New England Biolabs
  Backbone size w/o insert (bp): 6688
  Total vector size (bp): 7135
  Modifications to backbone: Addition of a His6 tag
  Vector type: Bacterial Expression
Growth in bacteria
  Bacterial resistance: Ampicillin, 100 μg/mL
  Growth temperature: 37°C
  Growth strain: DH5alpha
  Copy number: Unknown
Gene/Insert
  Gene/Insert name: S. pyogenes sortase A (alt name: SpSrtA)
  Species: Streptococcus pyogenes M1 GAS
  Insert size (bp): 513
  Mutation: deleted amino acids 1-81
  Promoter: T7 promoter
  Tag / fusion protein: Mxe GyrA intein (C terminal on backbone); chitin-binding protein (C terminal on backbone); His6 tag (C terminal on backbone)
  Cloning method: Restriction Enzyme; 5′ cloning site NdeI (not destroyed); 3′ cloning site SapI (destroyed during cloning)
  Sequencing primers: 5′ T7; 3′ T7 Terminal
Resource information
  A portion of this plasmid was derived from a plasmid made by: S. pyogenes sortase A is subcloned from a synthetic gene whose codons are optimized from E. coli expression.
Terms and licenses: Academic/Nonprofit Terms; Industry Terms: Not Available to Industry
How to cite: pTH1-SpSrtA was a gift from Teruyuki Nagamune (Addgene plasmid # 64987 ; http://n2t.net/addgene:64987 ; RRID:Addgene_64987)
