>Addgene plasmid #64987 | pTH1-SpSrtA | depositor partial sequence | sequence record 109848 | Fusion protein of S. pyogenes SrtA, Mxe GyrA intein, and chitin-binding protein with a His6 tag at the C-terminus
ATGTCGGTCCTGCAAGCTCAAATGGCCGCTCAACAACTGCCGGTCATCGGTGGTATCGCTATCCCGGAAC
TGGGTATCAACCTGCCGATTTTTAAAGGCCTGGGTAACACCGAACTGATCTATGGCGCCGGTACGATGAA
AGAAGAACAGGTGATGGGCGGTGAAAACAATTACAGTCTGGCTTCCCATCACATTTTTGGCATCACCGGT
AGCTCTCAGATGCTGTTCAGCCCGCTGGAACGTGCGCAAAATGGCATGAGCATCTACCTGACCGATAAAG
AAAAAATCTACGAATACATCATCAAAGATGTCTTTACGGTGGCGCCGGAACGTGTGGACGTTATTGATGA
CACCGCCGGCCTGAAAGAAGTTACGCTGGTCACCTGCACGGATATCGAAGCAACCGAACGCATTATCGTT
AAAGGTGAACTGAAAACGGAATACGACTTCGACAAAGCACCGGCGGATGTTCTGAAAGCATTTAATCATT
CTTACAACCAGGTCTCCACGGGCTGCATCACGGGAGATGCACTAGTTGCCCTACCCGAGGGCGAGTCGGT
ACGCATCGCCGACATCGTGCCGGGTGCGCGGCCCAACAGTGACAACGCCATCGACCTGAAAGTCCTTGAC
CGGCATGGCAATCCCGTGCTCGCCGACCGGCTGTTCCACTCCGGCGAGCATCCGGTGTACACGGTGCGTA
CGGTCGAAGGTCTGCGTGTGACGGGCACCGCGAACCACCCGTTGTTGTGTTTGGTCGACGTCGCCGGGGT
GCCGACCCTGCTGTGGAAGCTGATCGACGAAATCAAGCCGGGCGATTACGCGGTGATTCAACGCAGCGCA
TTCAGCGTCGACTGTGCAGGTTTTGCCCGCGGGAAACCCGAATTTGCGCCCACAACCTACACAGTCGGCG
TCCCTGGACTGGTGCGTTTCTTGGAAGCACACCACCGAGACCCGGACGCCCAAGCTATCGCCGACGAGCT
GACCGACGGGCGGTTCTACTACGCGAAAGTCGCCAGTGTCACCGACGCCGGCGTGCAGCCGGTGTATAGC
CTTCGTGTCGACACGGCAGACCACGCGTTTATCACGAACGGGTTCGTCAGCCACGCTACTGGCCTCACCG
GTCTGAACTCAGGCCTCACGACAAATCCTGGTGTATCCGCTTGGCAGGTCAACACAGCTTATACTGCGGG
ACAATTGGTCACATATAACGGCAAGACGTATAAATGTTTGCAGCCCCACACCTCCTTGGCAGGATGGGAA
CCATCCAACGTTCCTGCCTTGTGGCAGCTTCAAGCGGCCGCACTCGAGCACCACCACCACCACCAC
