>Addgene plasmid #64987 | pTH1-SpSrtA | depositor partial sequence | sequence record 109849 | a codon optimized gene of S. pyogenes SrtA
ATGTCGGTCCTGCAAGCTCAAATGGCCGCTCAACAACTGCCGGTCATCGGTGGTATCGCTATCCCGGAAC
TGGGTATCAACCTGCCGATTTTTAAAGGCCTGGGTAACACCGAACTGATCTATGGCGCCGGTACGATGAA
AGAAGAACAGGTGATGGGCGGTGAAAACAATTACAGTCTGGCTTCCCATCACATTTTTGGCATCACCGGT
AGCTCTCAGATGCTGTTCAGCCCGCTGGAACGTGCGCAAAATGGCATGAGCATCTACCTGACCGATAAAG
AAAAAATCTACGAATACATCATCAAAGATGTCTTTACGGTGGCGCCGGAACGTGTGGACGTTATTGATGA
CACCGCCGGCCTGAAAGAAGTTACGCTGGTCACCTGCACGGATATCGAAGCAACCGAACGCATTATCGTT
AAAGGTGAACTGAAAACGGAATACGACTTCGACAAAGCACCGGCGGATGTTCTGAAAGCATTTAATCATT
CTTACAACCAGGTCTCCACGGGC
