>Addgene plasmid #64987 | pTH1-SpSrtA | addgene partial sequence | sequence record 115158 | T7 5'-TAATACGACTCACTATAGGG-3'
ATTTTGTTTAACTTTAAGAAGGAGATATACATATGTCGGTCCTGCAAGCTCAAATGGCCGCTCAACAACT
GCCGGTCATCGGTGGTATCGCTATCCCGGAACTGGGTATCAACCTGCCGATTTTTAAAGGCCTGGGTAAC
ACCGAACTGATCTATGGCGCCGGTACGATGAAAGAAGAACAGGTGATGGGCGGTGAAAACAATTACAGTC
TGGCTTCCCATCACATTTTTGGCATCACCGGTAGCTCTCAGATGCTGTTCAGCCCGCTGGAACGTGCGCA
AAATGGCATGAGCATCTACCTGACCGATAAAGAAAAAATCTACGAATACATCATCAAAGATGTCTTTACG
GTGGCGCCGGAACGTGTGGACGTTATTGATGACACCGCCGGCCTGAAAGAAGTTACGCTGGTCACCTGCA
CGGATATCGAAGCAACCGAACGCATTATCGTTAAAGGTGAACTGAAAACGGAATACGACTTCGACAAAGC
ACCGGCGGATGTTCTGAAAGCATTTAATCATTCTTACAACCAGGTCTCCACGGGCTGCATCACGGGAGAT
GCACTAGTTGCCCTACCCGAGGGCGAGTCGGTACGCATCGCCGACATCGTGCCGGGTGCGCGGCCCAACA
GTGACAACGCCATCGACCTGAAAGTCCTTGACCGGCATGGCAATCCCGTGCTCGCCGACCGGCTGTTCCA
CTCC
