>Addgene plasmid #64987 | pTH1-SpSrtA | addgene partial sequence | sequence record 115209 | T7term 5'-GCTAGTTATTGCTCAGCGG-3'
GCAGCCGGATCCCCTTCCTGCAGTCAGTGGTGGTGGTGGTGGTGCTCGAGTGCGGCCGCTTGAAGCTGCC
ACAAGGCAGGAACGTTGGATGGTTCCCATCCTGCCAAGGAGGTGTGGGGCTGCAAACATTTATACGTCTT
GCCGTTATATGTGACCAATTGTCCCGCAGTATAAGCTGTGTTGACCTGCCAAGCGGATACACCAGGATTT
GTCGTGAGGCCTGAGTTCAGACCGGTGAGGCCAGTAGCGTGGCTGACGAACCCGTTCGTGATAAACGCGT
GGTCTGCCGTGTCGACACGAAGGCTATACACCGGCTGCACGCCGGCGTCGGTGACACTGGCGACTTTCGC
GTAGTAGAACCGCCCGTCGGTCAGCTCGTCGGCGATAGCTTGGGCGTCCGGGTCTCGGTGGTGTGCTTCC
AAGAAACGCACCAGTCCAGGGACGCCGACTGTGTAGGTTGTGGGCGCAAATTCGGGTTTCCCGCGGGCAA
AACCTGCACAGTCGACGCTGAATGCGCTGCGTTGAATCACCGCGTAATCGCCCGGCTTGATTTCGTCGAT
CAGCTTCCACAGCAGGGTCGGCACCCCGGCGACGTCGACCAAACACAACAACGGGTGGTTCGCGGTGCCC
GTCACACGCAGACCTTCGACCGTACGCACCGTGTACACCGGATGCTCGCCGGAGTGGAACAGCCGGTCGG
CGAGCACGGGATTGCCATGCCGGTCAAGGACTTTCAGGTCGATGGCGTTGTCACTGTTGGGCCGCGCACC
CGGCACGATGTCGGCGATGCGTACCGACTCGCCCTCGGGTAGGGCAACTAGTGCATCTCCCGTGATGCAG
CCCGTGGAGACCTGGTTGTAAGAATGATTAAATGCTTTCAGAACATCCGCCGGTGCTTTGTCGAAGTCGT
ATTCCGTTTTCAGTTCACCTTTAACGATAATGCGTTCGGTTGCTTCGATATCCGTGCA
